Addgene plasmid #34611: LAMP1-mRFP-FLAG
Purpose: 3rd gen lentiviral vector expressing a fusion protein of Lamp1, mRFP, and a FLAG tag
Depositing lab: David Sabatini. Depositing organization: Whitehead Institute for Biomedical Research. Publication: mTORC1 senses lysosomal amino acids through an inside-out mechanism that requires the vacuolar H-ATPase. Zoncu R, Bar-Peled L, Efeyan A, Wang S, Sancak Y, Sabatini DM. Science. 2011 Nov 4;334(6056):678-83. 10.1126/science.1207056 PubMed 22053050.
Backbone
  Vector backbone: pLJM1
  Backbone size w/o insert (bp): 7400
  Vector type: Mammalian Expression, Lentiviral
  Selectable markers: Puromycin
Growth in bacteria
  Bacterial resistance: Ampicillin, 100 μg/mL
  Growth temperature: 37°C
  Growth strain: Stbl3
  Copy number: Unknown
Gene/Insert
  Gene/Insert name: LAMP1
  Species: R. norvegicus (rat)
  Insert size (bp): 1253
  GenBank ID: NM_012857.2
  Entrez Gene: Lamp1 (a.k.a. LGP120)
  Tag / fusion protein: mRFP (C terminal on insert); 2xFlag (C terminal on insert)
  Cloning method: Restriction Enzyme; 5′ cloning site NheI (not destroyed); 3′ cloning site EcoRI (not destroyed)
  Sequencing primers: 5′ CMV-F; 3′ pLJM1-3 (5'-GACGTGAAGAATGTGCGAGA-3')
Terms and licenses: Academic/Nonprofit Terms; Industry Terms: Not Available to Industry
How to cite: LAMP1-mRFP-FLAG was a gift from David Sabatini (Addgene plasmid # 34611 ; http://n2t.net/addgene:34611 ; RRID:Addgene_34611)
