[The description below was written by a language model from this plasmid's Addgene catalogue record and pLannotate feature annotations shown in this document.]
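Description:
LAMP1-mRFP-FLAG is a third-generation, self-inactivating HIV-1-based lentiviral expression vector built on the pLJM1 backbone. It is designed for stable expression of a fluorescently tagged lysosomal membrane protein in mammalian cells. In bacteria it is maintained through a high-copy ColE1/pUC-type origin and selected with ampicillin via the bla gene. An f1 origin and remnants of lac/lacZα cloning-vector sequence are also present. The viral portion begins with an RSV promoter fused to a truncated 5' LTR, which makes genomic RNA production Tat-independent. This is followed by the Ψ packaging signal with a partial gag fragment, the Rev response element for Rev-dependent nuclear export, a cPPT/CTS element and a ΔU3 3' LTR that inactivates the LTR promoter after integration. An SV40 polyadenylation signal and SV40 origin lie downstream of the 3' LTR.

The payload is rat Lamp1, cloned between NheI and EcoRI sites and driven by the CMV immediate-early promoter with a partial CMV enhancer. A residual U6 promoter fragment sits just upstream, apparently a backbone remnant. The LAMP1 coding sequence is fused at its C terminus to the monomeric red fluorescent protein mRFP1. The catalogue entry also lists a C-terminal 2xFLAG tag, which is not separately annotated in the feature table. A second cassette, the human PGK promoter driving puromycin N-acetyltransferase, allows selection of transduced cells with puromycin. Because LAMP1 is a lysosome-associated membrane glycoprotein, the fusion can serve as a red marker for visualising lysosomes, and the FLAG epitope allows antibody-based detection or capture. The associated publication concerns mTORC1 sensing of lysosomal amino acids.
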