Features (pLannotate 1.2.2; 29 found; start..end, strand, type, name):
     93..114     +  protein_bind   CAP binding site: CAP binding activates transcription in the presence of cAMP. E. coli catabolite activator protein
    129..159     +  promoter       lac promoter: promoter for the E. coli lac operon
    167..183     +  protein_bind   lac operator: The lac repressor binds to the lac operator to inhibit transcription in E. coli. This inhibition can be relieved by adding lactose or isopropyl-β-D-thiogalactopyranoside (IPTG). lac repressor encoded by lacI
    228..246     +  promoter       T3 promoter: promoter for bacteriophage T3 RNA polymerase
    274..500     +  promoter       RSV promoter: Rous sarcoma virus enhancer/promoter
    501..681     +  LTR            5' LTR (truncated): truncated 5' long terminal repeat (LTR) from HIV-1
    728..853     +  misc_feature   HIV-1 Ψ: packaging signal of human immunodeficiency virus type 1
    837..1200    +  CDS            HIV-1 gag (fragment): gag protein from human immunodeficiency virus 1; gag
   1346..1579    +  misc_feature   RRE: The Rev response element (RRE) of HIV-1 allows for Rev-dependent mRNA export from the nucleus to the cytoplasm.
   1956..2056    +  CDS            Rev (fragment): human immunodeficiency virus 1 (HIV-1) Rev protein; rev; enhances nuclear export of unspliced and incompletely spliced viral mRNAs
   2106..2289    +  promoter       U6 promoter (fragment): RNA polymerase III promoter for human U6 snRNA
   2280..2414    +  enhancer       CMV enhancer (fragment): human cytomegalovirus immediate early enhancer; contains an 18-bp deletion relative to the standard CMV enhancer
   2415..2618    +  promoter       CMV promoter: human cytomegalovirus (CMV) immediate early promoter
   2653..3873    +  CDS            LAMP1: rat lysosome-associated membrane glycoprotein 1
   3883..4557    +  CDS            mRFP1: mRFP1 is a basic (constitutively fluorescent) red fluorescent protein published in 2002, derived from Discosoma sp.. It is reported to be a somewhat slowly-maturing monomer with low acid sensitivity.
   4650..4767    +  misc_feature   cPPT/CTS: central polypurine tract and central termination sequence of HIV-1
   4816..5326    +  promoter       hPGK promoter: human phosphoglycerate kinase 1 promoter
   5348..5947    +  CDS            PuroR: puromycin N-acetyltransferase; pac from Streptomyces alboniger; confers resistance to puromycin
   5990..6073    +  CDS            nef (fragment): NEF_HV1Z2 - Experimental evidence at protein level: Swiss-Prot protein existence level 1. Extracellular Nef protein targets CD4(+) T-lymphocytes for apoptosis by interacting with CXCR4 surface receptors. From Human immunodeficiency virus type 1 group M subtype D (isolate Z2/CDC-Z34) (HIV-1).
   6075..6308    +  LTR            3' LTR (ΔU3): self-inactivating 3' long terminal repeat (LTR) from HIV-1
   6380..6501    +  polyA_signal   SV40 poly(A) signal: SV40 polyadenylation signal
   6541..6676    +  rep_origin     SV40 ori: SV40 origin of replication
   6697..6715    -  promoter       T7 promoter: promoter for bacteriophage T7 RNA polymerase
   6723..6878    +  CDS            lacZα (fragment): LacZα fragment of β-galactosidase; lacZ fragment
   6883..7311    +  rep_origin     f1 ori (sequence partly withheld): f1 bacteriophage origin of replication; arrow indicates direction of (+) strand synthesis
   7364..7468    +  promoter       AmpR promoter: bla
   7469..8329    +  CDS            AmpR: β-lactamase; bla; confers resistance to ampicillin, carbenicillin, and related antibiotics
   8500..9088    +  rep_origin     ori: high-copy-number ColE1/pMB1/pBR322/pUC origin of replication
   9271..80      +  CDS            lacI (fragment) (across the origin): lac repressor; lacI; The lac repressor binds to the lac operator to inhibit transcription in E. coli. This inhibition can be relieved by adding lactose or isopropyl-β-D-thiogalactopyranoside (IPTG).
>Addgene plasmid #34611 | LAMP1-mRFP-FLAG | addgene full sequence | sequence record 219897 | Addgene NGS Result
AAACCGCCTCTCCCCGCGCGTTGGCCGATTCATTAATGCAGCTGGCACGACAGGTTTCCCGACTGGAAAG
CGGGCAGTGAGCGCAACGCAATTAATGTGAGTTAGCTCACTCATTAGGCACCCCAGGCTTTACACTTTAT
GCTTCCGGCTCGTATGTTGTGTGGAATTGTGAGCGGATAACAATTTCACACAGGAAACAGCTATGACCAT
GATTACGCCAAGCGCGCAATTAACCCTCACTAAAGGGAACAAAAGCTGGAGCTGCAAGCTTAATGTAGTC
TTATGCAATACTCTTGTAGTCTTGCAACATGGTAACGATGAGTTAGCAACATGCCTTACAAGGAGAGAAA
AAGCACCGTGCATGCCGATTGGTGGAAGTAAGGTGGTACGATCGTGCCTTATTAGGAAGGCAACAGACGG
GTCTGACATGGATTGGACGAACCACTGAATTGCCGCATTGCAGAGATATTGTATTTAAGTGCCTAGCTCG
ATACATAAACGGGTCTCTCTGGTTAGACCAGATCTGAGCCTGGGAGCTCTCTGGCTAACTAGGGAACCCA
CTGCTTAAGCCTCAATAAAGCTTGCCTTGAGTGCTTCAAGTAGTGTGTGCCCGTCTGTTGTGTGACTCTG
GTAACTAGAGATCCCTCAGACCCTTTTAGTCAGTGTGGAAAATCTCTAGCAGTGGCGCCCGAACAGGGAC
TTGAAAGCGAAAGGGAAACCAGAGGAGCTCTCTCGACGCAGGACTCGGCTTGCTGAAGCGCGCACGGCAA
GAGGCGAGGGGCGGCGACTGGTGAGTACGCCAAAAATTTTGACTAGCGGAGGCTAGAAGGAGAGAGATGG
GTGCGAGAGCGTCAGTATTAAGCGGGGGAGAATTAGATCGCGATGGGAAAAAATTCGGTTAAGGCCAGGG
GGAAAGAAAAAATATAAATTAAAACATATAGTATGGGCAAGCAGGGAGCTAGAACGATTCGCAGTTAATC
CTGGCCTGTTAGAAACATCAGAAGGCTGTAGACAAATACTGGGACAGCTACAACCATCCCTTCAGACAGG
ATCAGAAGAACTTAGATCATTATATAATACAGTAGCAACCCTCTATTGTGTGCATCAAAGGATAGAGATA
AAAGACACCAAGGAAGCTTTAGACAAGATAGAGGAAGAGCAAAACAAAAGTAAGACCACCGCACAGCAAG
CGGCCGCTGATCTTCAGACCTGGAGGAGGAGATATGAGGGACAATTGGAGAAGTGAATTATATAAATATA
AAGTAGTAAAAATTGAACCATTAGGAGTAGCACCCACCAAGGCAAAGAGAAGAGTGGTGCAGAGAGAAAA
AAGAGCAGTGGGAATAGGAGCTTTGTTCCTTGGGTTCTTGGGAGCAGCAGGAAGCACTATGGGCGCAGCG
TCAATGACGCTGACGGTACAGGCCAGACAATTATTGTCTGGTATAGTGCAGCAGCAGAACAATTTGCTGA
GGGCTATTGAGGCGCAACAGCATCTGTTGCAACTCACAGTCTGGGGCATCAAGCAGCTCCAGGCAAGAAT
CCTGGCTGTGGAAAGATACCTAAAGGATCAACAGCTCCTGGGGATTTGGGGTTGCTCTGGAAAACTCATT
TGCACCACTGCTGTGCCTTGGAATGCTAGTTGGAGTAATAAATCTCTGGAACAGATTTGGAATCACACGA
CCTGGATGGAGTGGGACAGAGAAATTAACAATTACACAAGCTTAATACACTCCTTAATTGAAGAATCGCA
AAACCAGCAAGAAAAGAATGAACAAGAATTATTGGAATTAGATAAATGGGCAAGTTTGTGGAATTGGTTT
AACATAACAAATTGGCTGTGGTATATAAAATTATTCATAATGATAGTAGGAGGCTTGGTAGGTTTAAGAA
TAGTTTTTGCTGTACTTTCTATAGTGAATAGAGTTAGGCAGGGATATTCACCATTATCGTTTCAGACCCA
CCTCCCAACCCCGAGGGGACCCGACAGGCCCGAAGGAATAGAAGAAGAAGGTGGAGAGAGAGACAGAGAC
AGATCCATTCGATTAGTGAACGGATCTCGACGGTATCGATCACGAGACTAGCCTCGAGCGGCCGCCCCCT
TCACCGAGGGCCTATTTCCCATGATTCCTTCATATTTGCATATACGATACAAGGCTGTTAGAGAGATAAT
TGGAATTAATTTGACTGTAAACACAAAGATATTAGTACAAAATACGTGACGTAGAAAGTAATAATTTCTT
GGGTAGTTTGCAGTTTTAAAATTATGTTTTAAAATGGACTATCATATGCCAAGTACGCCCCCTATTGACG
TCAATGACGGTAAATGGCCCGCCTGGCATTATGCCCAGTACATGACCTTATGGGACTTTCCTACTTGGCA
GTACATCTACGTATTAGTCATCGCTATTACCATGGTGATGCGGTTTTGGCAGTACATCAATGGGCGTGGA
TAGCGGTTTGACTCACGGGGATTTCCAAGTCTCCACCCCATTGACGTCAATGGGAGTTTGTTTTGGCACC
AAAATCAACGGGACTTTCCAAAATGTCGTAACAACTCCGCCCCATTGACGCAAATGGGCGGTAGGCGTGT
ACGGTGGGAGGTCTATATAAGCAGAGCTGGTTTAGTGAACCGTCAGATCCGCTAGCGCCACCATGGCGGC
CCCGGGCGCCCGGCGGCCGCTGCTCCTGTTGCTGCTGGCAGGCCTTGCACACAGCGCCCCAGCACTGTTC
GAGGTGAAAGACAACAACGGCACAGCGTGTATAATGGCCAGCTTCTCTGCCTCCTTTCTGACCACCTATG
AGGCTGGACATGTTTCTAAGGTCTCGAATATGACCCTGCCAGCCTCTGCAGAAGTCCTGAAGAATAGCAG
CTCTTGTGGTGAAAAGAATGCTTCTGAGCCCACCCTCGCAATCACCTTTGGAGAAGGATATTTACTGAAA
CTCACCTTCACAAAAAACACAACACGTTACAGTGTCCAGCACATGTATTTCACATATAACCTGTCAGACA
CACAATTCTTTCCCAATGCCAGCTCCAAAGGGCCCGACACTGTGGATTCCACAACTGACATCAAGGCAGA
CATCAACAAAACATACCGATGTGTCAGCGACATCAGGGTCTACATGAAGAATGTGACCATTGTGCTCTGG
GACGCTACTATCCAGGCCTACCTGCCGAGTAGCAACTTCAGCAAGGAAGAGACACGCTGCCCACAGGATC
AACCTTCCCCAACTACTGGGCCACCCAGCCCCTCACCACCACTTGTGCCCACAAACCCCAGTGTGTCCAA
GTACAATGTGACTGGTGACAATGGAACCTGCCTGCTGGCCTCTATGGCACTGCAACTCAACATCACCTAC
ATGAAGAAGGACAACACGACTGTGACCAGAGCATTCAACATCAACCCAAGTGACAAATATAGTGGGACTT
GCGGTGCCCAGTTGGTGACCCTGAAGGTGGGGAACAAGAGCAGAGTCCTGGAGCTGCAGTTTGGGATGAA
TGCCACTTCTAGCCTGTTTTTCCTGCAAGGAGTTCAGTTGAACATGACTCTTCCTGATGCCATAGAGCCC
ACGTTCAGCACCTCCAACTATTCCCTGAAAGCTCTTCAGGCCAGTGTCGGCAACTCATACAAGTGCAACA
GTGAGGAGCACATCTTTGTCAGCAAGGCGCTCGCCCTCAATGTCTTCAGCGTGCAAGTCCAGGCTTTCAG
GGTAGAAAGTGACAGGTTTGGGTCTGTGGAAGAGTGTGTACAGGACGGTAACAACATGCTGATCCCCATT
GCTGTGGGCGGGGCCCTGGCAGGGCTGGTCCTCATCGTCCTCATCGCCTACCTCATCGGCAGGAAGAGGA
GTCACGCGGGCTATCAGACCATCATGGATCCGATGGCCTCCTCCGAGGACGTCATCAAGGAGTTCATGCG
CTTCAAGGTGCGCATGGAGGGCTCCGTGAACGGCCACGAGTTCGAGATCGAGGGCGAGGGCGAGGGCCGC
CCCTACGAGGGCACCCAGACCGCCAAGCTGAAGGTGACCAAGGGCGGCCCCCTGCCCTTCGCCTGGGACA
TCCTGTCCCCTCAGTTCCAGTACGGCTCCAAGGCCTACGTGAAGCACCCCGCCGACATCCCCGACTACTT
GAAGCTGTCCTTCCCCGAGGGCTTCAAGTGGGAGCGCGTGATGAACTTCGAGGACGGCGGCGTGGTGACC
GTGACCCAGGACTCCTCCCTGCAGGACGGCGAGTTCATCTACAAGGTGAAGCTGCGCGGCACCAACTTCC
CCTCCGACGGCCCCGTAATGCAGAAGAAGACCATGGGCTGGGAGGCCTCCACCGAGCGGATGTACCCCGA
GGACGGCGCCCTGAAGGGCGAGATCAAGATGAGGCTGAAGCTGAAGGACGGCGGCCACTACGACGCCGAG
GTCAAGACCACCTACATGGCCAAGAAGCCCGTGCAGCTGCCCGGCGCCTACAAGACCGACATCAAGCTGG
ACATCACCTCCCACAACGAGGACTACACCATCGTGGAACAGTACGAGCGCGCCGAGGGCCGCCACTCCAC
CGGCGCCGACTACAAAGACGATGACGACAAGGACTACAAAGACGATGACGACAAGTGAGAATTCTCGACC
TCGAGACAAATGGCAGTATTCATCCACAATTTTAAAAGAAAAGGGGGGATTGGGGGGTACAGTGCAGGGG
AAAGAATAGTAGACATAATAGCAACAGACATACAAACTAAAGAATTACAAAAACAAATTACAAAAATTCA
AAATTTTCGGGTTTATTACAGGGACAGCAGAGATCCACTTTGGCCGCGGCTCGAGGGGGTTGGGGTTGCG
CCTTTTCCAAGGCAGCCCTGGGTTTGCGCAGGGACGCGGCTGCTCTGGGCGTGGTTCCGGGAAACGCAGC
GGCGCCGACCCTGGGTCTCGCACATTCTTCACGTCCGTTCGCAGCGTCACCCGGATCTTCGCCGCTACCC
TTGTGGGCCCCCCGGCGACGCTTCCTGCTCCGCCCCTAAGTCGGGAAGGTTCCTTGCGGTTCGCGGCGTG
CCGGACGTGACAAACGGAAGCCGCACGTCTCACTAGTACCCTCGCAGACGGACAGCGCCAGGGAGCAATG
GCAGCGCGCCGACCGCGATGGGCTGTGGCCAATAGCGGCTGCTCAGCAGGGCGCGCCGAGAGCAGCGGCC
GGGAAGGGGCGGTGCGGGAGGCGGGGTGTGGGGCGGTAGTGTGGGCCCTGTTCCTGCCCGCGCGGTGTTC
CGCATTCTGCAAGCCTCCGGAGCGCACGTCGGCAGTCGGCTCCCTCGTTGACCGAATCACCGACCTCTCT
CCCCAGGGGGATCCACCGGAGCTTACCATGACCGAGTACAAGCCCACGGTGCGCCTCGCCACCCGCGACG
ACGTCCCCAGGGCCGTACGCACCCTCGCCGCCGCGTTCGCCGACTACCCCGCCACGCGCCACACCGTCGA
TCCGGACCGCCACATCGAGCGGGTCACCGAGCTGCAAGAACTCTTCCTCACGCGCGTCGGGCTCGACATC
GGCAAGGTGTGGGTCGCGGACGACGGCGCCGCGGTGGCGGTCTGGACCACGCCGGAGAGCGTCGAAGCGG
GGGCGGTGTTCGCCGAGATCGGCCCGCGCATGGCCGAGTTGAGCGGTTCCCGGCTGGCCGCGCAGCAACA
GATGGAAGGCCTCCTGGCGCCGCACCGGCCCAAGGAGCCCGCGTGGTTCCTGGCCACCGTCGGCGTCTCG
CCCGACCACCAGGGCAAGGGTCTGGGCAGCGCCGTCGTGCTCCCCGGAGTGGAGGCGGCCGAGCGCGCCG
GGGTGCCCGCCTTCCTGGAGACCTCCGCGCCCCGCAACCTCCCCTTCTACGAGCGGCTCGGCTTCACCGT
CACCGCCGACGTCGAGGTGCCCGAAGGACCGCGCACCTGGTGCATGACCCGCAAGCCCGGTGCCTGACGC
CCGCCCCACGACCCGCAGCGCCCGACCGAAAGGAGCGCACGACCCCATGCATCGGTACCTTTAAGACCAA
TGACTTACAAGGCAGCTGTAGATCTTAGCCACTTTTTAAAAGAAAAGGGGGGACTGGAAGGGCTAATTCA
CTCCCAACGAAGACAAGATCTGCTTTTTGCTTGTACTGGGTCTCTCTGGTTAGACCAGATCTGAGCCTGG
GAGCTCTCTGGCTAACTAGGGAACCCACTGCTTAAGCCTCAATAAAGCTTGCCTTGAGTGCTTCAAGTAG
TGTGTGCCCGTCTGTTGTGTGACTCTGGTAACTAGAGATCCCTCAGACCCTTTTAGTCAGTGTGGAAAAT
CTCTAGCAGTAGTAGTTCATGTCATCTTATTATTCAGTATTTATAACTTGCAAAGAAATGAATATCAGAG
AGTGAGAGGAACTTGTTTATTGCAGCTTATAATGGTTACAAATAAAGCAATAGCATCACAAATTTCACAA
ATAAAGCATTTTTTTCACTGCATTCTAGTTGTGGTTTGTCCAAACTCATCAATGTATCTTATCATGTCTG
GCTCTAGCTATCCCGCCCCTAACTCCGCCCATCCCGCCCCTAACTCCGCCCAGTTCCGCCCATTCTCCGC
CCCATGGCTGACTAATTTTTTTTATTTATGCAGAGGCCGAGGCCGCCTCGGCCTCTGAGCTATTCCAGAA
GTAGTGAGGAGGCTTTTTTGGAGGCCTAGGGACGTACCCAATTCGCCCTATAGTGAGTCGTATTACGCGC
GCTCACTGGCCGTCGTTTTACAACGTCGTGACTGGGAAAACCCTGGCGTTACCCAACTTAATCGCCTTGC
AGCACATCCCCCTTTCGCCAGCTGGCGTAATAGCGAAGAGGCCCGCACCGATCGCCCTTCCCAACAGTTG
CGCAGCCTGAATGGCGAATGGG
[124 nt withheld, positions 6883-7006]
C
[91 nt withheld, positions 7008-7098]
A
[49 nt withheld, positions 7100-7148]
CCTTTGACGTTGGAGTCCACGTTCTTT
[37 nt withheld, positions 7176-7212]
ACCCTATCTCGGTCTATTCTTTTGATTTATAAGGGATTTTGCCGATTTCGGCCTATTGGTTAAAAAATGA
GCTGATTTAACAAAAATTTAACGCGAATTTTAACAAAATATTAACGCTTACAATTTAGGTGGCACTTTTC
GGGGAAATGTGCGCGGAACCCCTATTTGTTTATTTTTCTAAATACATTCAAATATGTATCCGCTCATGAG
ACAATAACCCTGATAAATGCTTCAATAATATTGAAAAAGGAAGAGTATGAGTATTCAACATTTCCGTGTC
GCCCTTATTCCCTTTTTTGCGGCATTTTGCCTTCCTGTTTTTGCTCACCCAGAAACGCTGGTGAAAGTAA
AAGATGCTGAAGATCAGTTGGGTGCACGAGTGGGTTACATCGAACTGGATCTCAACAGCGGTAAGATCCT
TGAGAGTTTTCGCCCCGAAGAACGTTTTCCAATGATGAGCACTTTTAAAGTTCTGCTATGTGGCGCGGTA
TTATCCCGTATTGACGCCGGGCAAGAGCAACTCGGTCGCCGCATACACTATTCTCAGAATGACTTGGTTG
AGTACTCACCAGTCACAGAAAAGCATCTTACGGATGGCATGACAGTAAGAGAATTATGCAGTGCTGCCAT
AACCATGAGTGATAACACTGCGGCCAACTTACTTCTGACAACGATCGGAGGACCGAAGGAGCTAACCGCT
TTTTTGCACAACATGGGGGATCATGTAACTCGCCTTGATCGTTGGGAACCGGAGCTGAATGAAGCCATAC
CAAACGACGAGCGTGACACCACGATGCCTGTAGCAATGGCAACAACGTTGCGCAAACTATTAACTGGCGA
ACTACTTACTCTAGCTTCCCGGCAACAATTAATAGACTGGATGGAGGCGGATAAAGTTGCAGGACCACTT
CTGCGCTCGGCCCTTCCGGCTGGCTGGTTTATTGCTGATAAATCTGGAGCCGGTGAGCGTGGGTCTCGCG
GTATCATTGCAGCACTGGGGCCAGATGGTAAGCCCTCCCGTATCGTAGTTATCTACACGACGGGGAGTCA
GGCAACTATGGATGAACGAAATAGACAGATCGCTGAGATAGGTGCCTCACTGATTAAGCATTGGTAACTG
TCAGACCAAGTTTACTCATATATACTTTAGATTGATTTAAAACTTCATTTTTAATTTAAAAGGATCTAGG
TGAAGATCCTTTTTGATAATCTCATGACCAAAATCCCTTAACGTGAGTTTTCGTTCCACTGAGCGTCAGA
CCCCGTAGAAAAGATCAAAGGATCTTCTTGAGATCCTTTTTTTCTGCGCGTAATCTGCTGCTTGCAAACA
AAAAAACCACCGCTACCAGCGGTGGTTTGTTTGCCGGATCAAGAGCTACCAACTCTTTTTCCGAAGGTAA
CTGGCTTCAGCAGAGCGCAGATACCAAATACTGTTCTTCTAGTGTAGCCGTAGTTAGGCCACCACTTCAA
GAACTCTGTAGCACCGCCTACATACCTCGCTCTGCTAATCCTGTTACCAGTGGCTGCTGCCAGTGGCGAT
AAGTCGTGTCTTACCGGGTTGGACTCAAGACGATAGTTACCGGATAAGGCGCAGCGGTCGGGCTGAACGG
GGGGTTCGTGCACACAGCCCAGCTTGGAGCGAACGACCTACACCGAACTGAGATACCTACAGCGTGAGCT
ATGAGAAAGCGCCACGCTTCCCGAAGGGAGAAAGGCGGACAGGTATCCGGTAAGCGGCAGGGTCGGAACA
GGAGAGCGCACGAGGGAGCTTCCAGGGGGAAACGCCTGGTATCTTTATAGTCCTGTCGGGTTTCGCCACC
TCTGACTTGAGCGTCGATTTTTGTGATGCTCGTCAGGGGGGCGGAGCCTATGGAAAAACGCCAGCAACGC
GGCCTTTTTACGGTTCCTGGCCTTTTGCTGGCCTTTTGCTCACATGTTCTTTCCTGCGTTATCCCCTGAT
TCTGTGGATAACCGTATTACCGCCTTTGAGTGAGCTGATACCGCTCGCCGCAGCCGAACGACCGAGCGCA
GCGAGTCAGTGAGCGAGGAAGCGGAAGAGCGCCCAATACGC
