>Addgene plasmid #34611 | LAMP1-mRFP-FLAG | addgene partial sequence | sequence record 43174 | CMV-F 5'-CGCAAATGGGCGGTAGGCGTG-3'
GAGCTGGTTTAGTGAACCGTCAGATCCGCTAGCGCCACCATGGCGGCCCCGGGCGCCCGGCGGCCGCTGC
TCCTGTTGCTGCTGGCAGGCCTTGCACACAGCGCCCCAGCACTGTTCGAGGTGAAAGACAACAACGGCAC
AGCGTGTATAATGGCCAGCTTCTCTGCCTCCTTTCTGACCACCTATGAGGCTGGACATGTTTCTAAGGTC
TCGAATATGACCCTGCCAGCCTCTGCAGAAGTCCTGAAGAATAGCAGCTCTTGTGGTGAAAAGAATGCTT
CTGAGCCCACCCTCGCAATCACCTTTGGAGAAGGATATTTACTGAAACTCACCTTCACAAAAAACACAAC
ACGTTACAGTGTCCAGCACATGTATTTCACATATAACCTGTCAGACACACAATTCTTTCCCAATGCCAGC
TCCAAAGGGCCCGACACTGTGGATTCCACAACTGACATCAAGGCAGACATCAACAAAACATACCGATGTG
TCAGCGACATCAGGGTCTACATGAAGAATGTGACCATTGTGCTCTGGGACGCTACTATCCAGGCCTACCT
GCCGAGTAGCAACTTCAGCAAGGAAGAGACACGCTGCCCACAGGATCAACCTTCCCCAACTACTGGGCCA
CCCAGCCCCTCACCACCACTTGTGCCCACAAACCCCAGTGTGTCCAAGTACAATGTGACTGGTGACAATG
GAACCTGCCTGCTGGCCTCTATGGCACTGCAACTCAACATCACCTACATGAAGAAGGACAACACGACTGT
GACCAGAGCATTCAACATCAACCCAAGTGACAAATATAGTGGGACTTGCGGTGCCCAGTTGGTGACCCTG
A
