>Addgene plasmid #34611 | LAMP1-mRFP-FLAG | addgene partial sequence | sequence record 93575 | pLJM1-3 5'-GACGTGAAGAATGTGCGAGA-3'
CGTTTCCCGGAACCACGCCCAGAGCAGCCGCGTCCCTGCGCAAACCCAGGGCTGCCTTGGAAAAGGCGCA
ACCCCAACCCCCTCGAGCCGCGGCCAAAGTGGATCTCTGCTGTCCCTGTAATAAACCCGAAAATTTTGAA
TTTTTGTAATTTGTTTTTGTAATTCTTTAGTTTGTATGTCTGTTGCTATTATGTCTACTATTCTTTCCCC
TGCACTGTACCCCCCAATCCCCCCTTTTCTTTTAAAATTGTGGATGAATACTGCCATTTGTCTCGAGGTC
GAGAATTCTCACTTGTCGTCATCGTCTTTGTAGTCCTTGTCGTCATCGTCTTTGTAGTCGGCGCCGGTGG
AGTGGCGGCCCTCGGCGCGCTCGTACTGTTCCACGATGGTGTAGTCCTCGTTGTGGGAGGTGATGTCCAG
CTTGATGTCGGTCTTGTAGGCGCCGGGCAGCTGCACGGGCTTCTTGGCCATGTAGGTGGTCTTGACCTCG
GCGTCGTAGTGGCCGCCGTCCTTCAGCTTCAGCCTCATCTTGATCTCGCCCTTCAGGGCGCCGTCCTCGG
GGTACATCCGCTCGGTGGAGGCCTCCCAGCCCATGGTCTTCTTCTGCATTACGGGGCCGTCGGAGGGGAA
GTTGGTGCCGCGCAGCTTCACCTTGTAGATGAACTCGCCGTCCTGCAGGGAGGAGTCCTGGGTCACGGTC
ACCACGCCGCC
