>Addgene plasmid #34611 | LAMP1-mRFP-FLAG | addgene partial sequence | sequence record 93576 | mCherry-R 5'-TTGGTCACCTTCAGCTTGG-3'
CGCCCTCGCCCTCGATCTCGAACTCGTGGCCGTTCACGGAGCCCTCCATGCGCACCTTGAAGCGCATGAA
CTCCTTGATGACGTCCTCGGAGGAGGCCATCGGATCCATGATGGTCTGATAGCCCGCGTGACTCCTCTTC
CTGCCGATGAGGTAGGCGATGAGGACGATGAGGACCAGCCCTGCCAGGGCCCCGCCCACAGCAATGGGGA
TCAGCATGTTGTTACCGTCCTGTACACACTCTTCCACAGACCCAAACCTGTCACTTTCTACCCTGAAAGC
CTGGACTTGCACGCTGAAGACATTGAGGGCGAGCGCCTTGCTGACAAAGATGTGCTCCTCACTGTTGCAC
TTGTATGAGTTGCCGACACTGGCCTGAAGAGCTTTCAGGGAATAGTTGGAGGTGCTGAACGTGGGCTCTA
TGGCATCAGGAAGAGTCATGTTCAACTGAACTCCTTGCAGGAAAAACAGGCTAGAAGTGGCATTCATCCC
AAACTGCAGCTCCAGGACTCTGCTCTTGTTCCCCACCTTCAGGGTCACCAACTGGGCACCGCAAGTCCCA
CTATATTTGTCACTTGGGTTGATGTTGAATGCTCTGGTCACAGTCGTGTTGTCCTTCTTCATGTAGGTGA
TGTTGAGTTGCAGTGCCATAGAGGCCAGCAGGCAGGTTCCATTGTCACCAGTCACATTGTACTTGGACAC
ACTGGGGTTTGTGGGCACAAGTGGTGGTGAGGGGCTG
